>Addgene plasmid #110423 | tet-pLKO.puro_shGAC | addgene full sequence | sequence record 213314 | Addgene NGS Result
TGTAGTCTTATGCAATACTCTTGTAGTCTTGCAACATGGTAACGATGAGTTAGCAACATGCCTTACAAGG
AGAGAAAAAGCACCGTGCATGCCGATTGGTGGAAGTAAGGTGGTACGATCGTGCCTTATTAGGAAGGCAA
CAGACGGGTCTGACATGGATTGGACGAACCACTGAATTGCCGCATTGCAGAGATATTGTATTTAAGTGCC
TAGCTCGATACATAAACGGGTCTCTCTGGTTAGACCAGATCTGAGCCTGGGAGCTCTCTGGCTAACTAGG
GAACCCACTGCTTAAGCCTCAATAAAGCTTGCCTTGAGTGCTTCAAGTAGTGTGTGCCCGTCTGTTGTGT
GACTCTGGTAACTAGAGATCCCTCAGACCCTTTTAGTCAGTGTGGAAAATCTCTAGCAGTGGCGCCCGAA
CAGGGACTTGAAAGCGAAAGGGAAACCAGAGGAGCTCTCTCGACGCAGGACTCGGCTTGCTGAAGCGCGC
ACGGCAAGAGGCGAGGGGCGGCGACTGGTGAGTACGCCAAAAATTTTGACTAGCGGAGGCTAGAAGGAGA
GAGATGGGTGCGAGAGCGTCAGTATTAAGCGGGGGAGAATTAGATCGCGATGGGAAAAAATTCGGTTAAG
GCCAGGGGGAAAGAAAAAATATAAATTAAAACATATAGTATGGGCAAGCAGGGAGCTAGAACGATTCGCA
GTTAATCCTGGCCTGTTAGAAACATCAGAAGGCTGTAGACAAATACTGGGACAGCTACAACCATCCCTTC
AGACAGGATCAGAAGAACTTAGATCATTATATAATACAGTAGCAACCCTCTATTGTGTGCATCAAAGGAT
AGAGATAAAAGACACCAAGGAAGCTTTAGACAAGATAGAGGAAGAGCAAAACAAAAGTAAGACCACCGCA
CAGCAAGCGGCCGCTGATCTTCAGACCTGGAGGAGGAGATATGAGGGACAATTGGAGAAGTGAATTATAT
AAATATAAAGTAGTAAAAATTGAACCATTAGGAGTAGCACCCACCAAGGCAAAGAGAAGAGTGGTGCAGA
GAGAAAAAAGAGCAGTGGGAATAGGAGCTTTGTTCCTTGGGTTCTTGGGAGCAGCAGGAAGCACTATGGG
CGCAGCGTCAATGACGCTGACGGTACAGGCCAGACAATTATTGTCTGGTATAGTGCAGCAGCAGAACAAT
TTGCTGAGGGCTATTGAGGCGCAACAGCATCTGTTGCAACTCACAGTCTGGGGCATCAAGCAGCTCCAGG
CAAGAATCCTGGCTGTGGAAAGATACCTAAAGGATCAACAGCTCCTGGGGATTTGGGGTTGCTCTGGAAA
ACTCATTTGCACCACTGCTGTGCCTTGGAATGCTAGTTGGAGTAATAAATCTCTGGAACAGATTTGGAAT
CACACGACCTGGATGGAGTGGGACAGAGAAATTAACAATTACACAAGCTTAATACACTCCTTAATTGAAG
AATCGCAAAACCAGCAAGAAAAGAATGAACAAGAATTATTGGAATTAGATAAATGGGCAAGTTTGTGGAA
TTGGTTTAACATAACAAATTGGCTGTGGTATATAAAATTATTCATAATGATAGTAGGAGGCTTGGTAGGT
TTAAGAATAGTTTTTGCTGTACTTTCTATAGTGAATAGAGTTAGGCAGGGATATTCACCATTATCGTTTC
AGACCCACCTCCCAACCCCGAGGGGACCCGACAGGCCCGAAGGAATAGAAGAAGAAGGTGGAGAGAGAGA
CAGAGACAGATCCATTCGATTAGTGAACGGATCTCGACGGTATCGATCACGAGACTAGCCTCGAGCGGCC
GCAATATTTGCATGTCGCTATGTGTTCTGGGAAATCACCATAAACGTGAAATCCCTATCAGTGATAGAGA
CTTATAAGTTCCCTATCAGTGATAGAGACACCGGCCTCTGTTCTGTCAGAGTTCTCGAGAACTCTGACAG
AACAGAGGTTTTTGAATTCTCGACCTCGAGACAAATGGCAGTATTCATCCACAATTTTAAAAGAAAAGGG
GGGATTGGGGGGTACAGTGCAGGGGAAAGAATAGTAGACATAATAGCAACAGACATACAAACTAAAGAAT
TACAAAAACAAATTACAAAAATTCAAAATTTTCGGGTTTATTACAGGGACAGCAGAGATCCACTTTGGCC
GCGGCTCGAGGGGGTTGGGGTTGCGCCTTTTCCAAGGCAGCCCTGGGTTTGCGCAGGGACGCGGCTGCTC
TGGGCGTGGTTCCGGGAAACGCAGCGGCGCCGACCCTGGGTCTCGCACATTCTTCACGTCCGTTCGCAGC
GTCACCCGGATCTTCGCCGCTACCCTTGTGGGCCCCCCGGCGACGCTTCCTGCTCCGCCCCTAAGTCGGG
AAGGTTCCTTGCGGTTCGCGGCGTGCCGGACGTGACAAACGGAAGCCGCACGTCTCACTAGTACCCTCGC
AGACGGACAGCGCCAGGGAGCAATGGCAGCGCGCCGACCGCGATGGGCTGTGGCCAATAGCGGCTGCTCA
GCAGGGCGCGCCGAGAGCAGCGGCCGGGAAGGGGCGGTGCGGGAGGCGGGGTGTGGGGCGGTAGTGTGGG
CCCTGTTCCTGCCCGCGCGGTGTTCCGCATTCTGCAAGCCTCCGGAGCGCACGTCGGCAGTCGGCTCCCT
CGTTGACCGAATCACCGACCTCTCTCCCCAGGGGGATCTGTGAGTTTGGGGACCCTTGATTGTTCTTTCT
TTTTCGCTATTGTAAAATTCATGTTATATGGAGGGGGCAAAGTTTTCAGGGTGTTGTTTAGAATGGGAAG
ATGTCCCTTGTATCACCATGGACCCTCATGATAATTTTGTTTCTTTCACTTTCTACTCTGTTGACAACCA
TTGTCTCCTCTTATTTTCTTTTCATTTTCTGTAACTTTTTCGTTAAACTTTAGCTTGCATTTGTAACGAA
TTTTTAAATTCACTTTTGTTTATTTGTCAGATTGTAAGTACTTTCTCTAATCACTTTTTTTTCAAGGCAA
TCAGGGTATATTATATTGTACTTCAGCACAGTTTTAGAGAACAATTGTTATAATTAAATGATAAGGTAGA
ATATTTCTGCATATAAATTCTGGCTGGCGTGGAAATATTCTTATTGGTAGAAACAACTACATCCTGGTCA
TCATCCTGCCTTTCTCTTTATGGTTACAATGATATACACTGTTTGAGATGAGGATAAAATACTCTGAGTC
CAAACCGGGCCCCTCTGCTAACCATGTTCATGCCTTCTTCTTTTTCCTACAGCTCCTGGGCAACGTGCTG
GTTATTGTGCTGTCTCATCATTTTGGCAAAGAATTGTAATACGACTCACTATAGGGCGAATTGATATGTC
TAGATTAGATAAAAGTAAAGTGATTAACAGCGCATTAGAGCTGCTTAATGAGGTCGGAATCGAAGGTTTA
ACAACCCGTAAACTCGCCCAGAAGCTAGGTGTAGAGCAGCCTACATTGTATTGGCATGTAAAAAATAAGC
GGGCTTTGCTCGACGCCTTAGCCATTGAGATGTTAGATAGGCACCATACTCACTTTTGCCCTTTAGAAGG
GGAAAGCTGGCAAGATTTTTTACGTAATAACGCTAAAAGTTTTAGATGTGCTTTACTAAGTCATCGCGAT
GGAGCAAAAGTACATTTAGGTACACGGCCTACAGAAAAACAGTATGAAACTCTCGAAAATCAATTAGCCT
TTTTATGCCAACAAGGTTTTTCACTAGAGAATGCATTATATGCACTCAGCGCTGTGGGGCATTTTACTTT
AGGTTGCGTATTGGAAGATCAAGAGCATCAAGTCGCTAAAGAAGAAAGGGAAACACCTACTACTGATAGT
ATGCCGCCATTATTACGACAAGCTATCGAATTATTTGATCACCAAGGTGCAGAGCCAGCCTTCTTATTCG
GCCTTGAATTGATCATATGCGGATTAGAAAAACAACTTAAATGTGAAAGTGGGTCCGCGTACAGCGGCTC
CCGGGAGTTCTAGGGATCTGCCCCTCTCCCTCCCCCCCCCCTAACGTTACTGGCCGAAGCCGCTTGGAAT
AAGGCCGGTGTGCGTTTGTCTATATGTTATTTTCCACCATATTGCCGTCTTTTGGCAATGTGAGGGCCCG
GAAACCTGGCCCTGTCTTCTTGACGAGCATTCCTAGGGGTCTTTCCCCTCTCGCCAAAGGAATGCAAGGT
CTGTTGAATGTCGTGAAGGAAGCAGTTCCTCTGGAAGCTTCTTGAAGACAAACAACGTCTGTAGCGACCC
TTTGCAGGCAGCGGAACCCCCCACCTGGCGACAGGTGCCTCTGCGGCCAAAAGCCACGTGTATAAGATAC
ACCTGCAAAGGCGGCACAACCCCAGTGCCACGTTGTGAGTTGGATAGTTGTGGAAAGAGTCAAATGGCTC
TCCTCAAGCGTATTCAACAAGGGGCTGAAGGATGCCCAGAAGGTACCCCATTGTATGGGATCTGATCTGG
GGCCTCGGTGCACATGCTTTACATGTGTTTAGTCGAGGTTAAAAAAACGTCTAGGCCCCCCGAACCACGG
GGACGTGGTTTTCCTTTGAAAAACACGATGATAAGGATCCACCGGAGCTTACCATGACCGAGTACAAGCC
CACGGTGCGCCTCGCCACCCGCGACGACGTCCCCAGGGCCGTACGCACCCTCGCCGCCGCGTTCGCCGAC
TACCCCGCCACGCGCCACACCGTCGATCCGGACCGCCACATCGAGCGGGTCACCGAGCTGCAAGAACTCT
TCCTCACGCGCGTCGGGCTCGACATCGGCAAGGTGTGGGTCGCGGACGACGGCGCCGCGGTGGCGGTCTG
GACCACGCCGGAGAGCGTCGAAGCGGGGGCGGTGTTCGCCGAGATCGGCCCGCGCATGGCCGAGTTGAGC
GGTTCCCGGCTGGCCGCGCAGCAACAGATGGAAGGCCTCCTGGCGCCGCACCGGCCCAAGGAGCCCGCGT
GGTTCCTGGCCACCGTCGGCGTCTCGCCCGACCACCAGGGCAAGGGTCTGGGCAGCGCCGTCGTGCTCCC
CGGAGTGGAGGCGGCCGAGCGCGCCGGGGTGCCCGCCTTCCTGGAGACCTCCGCGCCCCGCAACCTCCCC
TTCTACGAGCGGCTCGGCTTCACCGTCACCGCCGACGTCGAGGTGCCCGAAGGACCGCGCACCTGGTGCA
TGACCCGCAAGCCCGGTGCCTGACGCCCGCCCCACGACCCGCAGCGCCCGACCGAAAGGAGCGCACGACC
CCATGCATCGGTACCTTTAAGACCAATGACTTACAAGGCAGCTGTAGATCTTAGCCACTTTTTAAAAGAA
AAGGGGGGACTGGAAGGGCTAATTCACTCCCAACGAAGACAAGATCTGCTTTTTGCTTGTACTGGGTCTC
TCTGGTTAGACCAGATCTGAGCCTGGGAGCTCTCTGGCTAACTAGGGAACCCACTGCTTAAGCCTCAATA
AAGCTTGCCTTGAGTGCTTCAAGTAGTGTGTGCCCGTCTGTTGTGTGACTCTGGTAACTAGAGATCCCTC
AGACCCTTTTAGTCAGTGTGGAAAATCTCTAGCAGTAGTAGTTCATGTCATCTTATTATTCAGTATTTAT
AACTTGCAAAGAAATGAATATCAGAGAGTGAGAGGAACTTGTTTATTGCAGCTTATAATGGTTACAAATA
AAGCAATAGCATCACAAATTTCACAAATAAAGCATTTTTTTCACTGCATTCTAGTTGTGGTTTGTCCAAA
CTCATCAATGTATCTTATCATGTCTGGCTCTAGCTATCCCGCCCCTAACTCCGCCCATCCCGCCCCTAAC
TCCGCCCAGTTCCGCCCATTCTCCGCCCCATGGCTGACTAATTTTTTTTATTTATGCAGAGGCCGAGGCC
GCCTCGGCCTCTGAGCTATTCCAGAAGTAGTGAGGAGGCTTTTTTGGAGGCCTAGGGACGTACCCAATTC
GCCCTATAGTGAGTCGTATTACGCGCGCTCACTGGCCGTCGTTTTACAACGTCGTGACTGGGAAAACCCT
GGCGTTACCCAACTTAATCGCCTTGCAGCACATCCCCCTTTCGCCAGCTGGCGTAATAGCGAAGAGGCCC
GCACCGATCGCCCTTCCCAACAGTTGCGCAGCCTGAATGGCGAATGGG
[124 nt withheld, positions 6139-6262]
C
[91 nt withheld, positions 6264-6354]
A
[49 nt withheld, positions 6356-6404]
CCTTTGACGTTGGAGTCCACGTTCTTT
[37 nt withheld, positions 6432-6468]
ACCCTATCTCGGTCTATTCTTTTGATTTATAAGGGATTTTGCCGATTTCGGCCTATTGGTTAAAAAATGA
GCTGATTTAACAAAAATTTAACGCGAATTTTAACAAAATATTAACGCTTACAATTTAGGTGGCACTTTTC
GGGGAAATGTGCGCGGAACCCCTATTTGTTTATTTTTCTAAATACATTCAAATATGTATCCGCTCATGAG
ACAATAACCCTGATAAATGCTTCAATAATATTGAAAAAGGAAGAGTATGAGTATTCAACATTTCCGTGTC
GCCCTTATTCCCTTTTTTGCGGCATTTTGCCTTCCTGTTTTTGCTCACCCAGAAACGCTGGTGAAAGTAA
AAGATGCTGAAGATCAGTTGGGTGCACGAGTGGGTTACATCGAACTGGATCTCAACAGCGGTAAGATCCT
TGAGAGTTTTCGCCCCGAAGAACGTTTTCCAATGATGAGCACTTTTAAAGTTCTGCTATGTGGCGCGGTA
TTATCCCGTATTGACGCCGGGCAAGAGCAACTCGGTCGCCGCATACACTATTCTCAGAATGACTTGGTTG
AGTACTCACCAGTCACAGAAAAGCATCTTACGGATGGCATGACAGTAAGAGAATTATGCAGTGCTGCCAT
AACCATGAGTGATAACACTGCGGCCAACTTACTTCTGACAACGATCGGAGGACCGAAGGAGCTAACCGCT
TTTTTGCACAACATGGGGGATCATGTAACTCGCCTTGATCGTTGGGAACCGGAGCTGAATGAAGCCATAC
CAAACGACGAGCGTGACACCACGATGCCTGTAGCAATGGCAACAACGTTGCGCAAACTATTAACTGGCGA
ACTACTTACTCTAGCTTCCCGGCAACAATTAATAGACTGGATGGAGGCGGATAAAGTTGCAGGACCACTT
CTGCGCTCGGCCCTTCCGGCTGGCTGGTTTATTGCTGATAAATCTGGAGCCGGTGAGCGTGGGTCTCGCG
GTATCATTGCAGCACTGGGGCCAGATGGTAAGCCCTCCCGTATCGTAGTTATCTACACGACGGGGAGTCA
GGCAACTATGGATGAACGAAATAGACAGATCGCTGAGATAGGTGCCTCACTGATTAAGCATTGGTAACTG
TCAGACCAAGTTTACTCATATATACTTTAGATTGATTTAAAACTTCATTTTTAATTTAAAAGGATCTAGG
TGAAGATCCTTTTTGATAATCTCATGACCAAAATCCCTTAACGTGAGTTTTCGTTCCACTGAGCGTCAGA
CCCCGTAGAAAAGATCAAAGGATCTTCTTGAGATCCTTTTTTTCTGCGCGTAATCTGCTGCTTGCAAACA
AAAAAACCACCGCTACCAGCGGTGGTTTGTTTGCCGGATCAAGAGCTACCAACTCTTTTTCCGAAGGTAA
CTGGCTTCAGCAGAGCGCAGATACCAAATACTGTTCTTCTAGTGTAGCCGTAGTTAGGCCACCACTTCAA
GAACTCTGTAGCACCGCCTACATACCTCGCTCTGCTAATCCTGTTACCAGTGGCTGCTGCCAGTGGCGAT
AAGTCGTGTCTTACCGGGTTGGACTCAAGACGATAGTTACCGGATAAGGCGCAGCGGTCGGGCTGAACGG
GGGGTTCGTGCACACAGCCCAGCTTGGAGCGAACGACCTACACCGAACTGAGATACCTACAGCGTGAGCT
ATGAGAAAGCGCCACGCTTCCCGAAGGGAGAAAGGCGGACAGGTATCCGGTAAGCGGCAGGGTCGGAACA
GGAGAGCGCACGAGGGAGCTTCCAGGGGGAAACGCCTGGTATCTTTATAGTCCTGTCGGGTTTCGCCACC
TCTGACTTGAGCGTCGATTTTTGTGATGCTCGTCAGGGGGGCGGAGCCTATGGAAAAACGCCAGCAACGC
GGCCTTTTTACGGTTCCTGGCCTTTTGCTGGCCTTTTGCTCACATGTTCTTTCCTGCGTTATCCCCTGAT
TCTGTGGATAACCGTATTACCGCCTTTGAGTGAGCTGATACCGCTCGCCGCAGCCGAACGACCGAGCGCA
GCGAGTCAGTGAGCGAGGAAGCGGAAGAGCGCCCAATACGCAAACCGCCTCTCCCCGCGCGTTGGCCGAT
TCATTAATGCAGCTGGCACGACAGGTTTCCCGACTGGAAAGCGGGCAGTGAGCGCAACGCAATTAATGTG
AGTTAGCTCACTCATTAGGCACCCCAGGCTTTACACTTTATGCTTCCGGCTCGTATGTTGTGTGGAATTG
TGAGCGGATAACAATTTCACACAGGAAACAGCTATGACCATGATTACGCCAAGCGCGCAATTAACCCTCA
CTAAAGGGAACAAAAGCTGGAGCTGCAAGCTTAA
Features (pLannotate 1.2.2; 29 found; start..end, strand, type, name):
      1..227     +  promoter       RSV promoter: Rous sarcoma virus enhancer/promoter
    228..408     +  LTR            5' LTR (truncated): truncated 5' long terminal repeat (LTR) from HIV-1
    455..580     +  misc_feature   HIV-1 Ψ: packaging signal of human immunodeficiency virus type 1
    564..927     +  CDS            HIV-1 gag (fragment): gag protein from human immunodeficiency virus 1; gag
   1073..1306    +  misc_feature   RRE: The Rev response element (RRE) of HIV-1 allows for Rev-dependent mRNA export from the nucleus to the cytoplasm.
   1683..1783    +  CDS            Rev (fragment): human immunodeficiency virus 1 (HIV-1) Rev protein; rev; enhances nuclear export of unspliced and incompletely spliced viral mRNAs
   1824..1918    +  promoter       H1-2O2 promoter: doxycycline-inducible variant of the human H1 RNA promoter (Henriksen et al., 2007)
   2015..2132    +  misc_feature   cPPT/CTS: central polypurine tract and central termination sequence of HIV-1
   2181..2691    +  promoter       hPGK promoter: human phosphoglycerate kinase 1 promoter
   2700..3272    +  intron         β-globin intron: intron from rabbit β-globin gene
   3327..3345    +  promoter       T7 promoter: promoter for bacteriophage T7 RNA polymerase
   3356..3976    +  CDS            tetR: TETR2_ECOLX - Experimental evidence at protein level: Swiss-Prot protein existence level 1. TetR is the repressor of the tetracycline resistance element; its N-terminal region forms a helix-turn-helix structure and binds DNA. Binding of tetracycline to TetR reduces the repressor affinity for the tetracycline resistance gene (tetA) promoter operator sites. From Escherichia coli.
   4122..4584    +  misc_feature   IRES: internal ribosome entry site (IRES) of the encephalomyocarditis virus (EMCV)
   4604..5203    +  CDS            PuroR: puromycin N-acetyltransferase; pac from Streptomyces alboniger; confers resistance to puromycin
   5246..5329    +  CDS            nef (fragment): NEF_HV1Z2 - Experimental evidence at protein level: Swiss-Prot protein existence level 1. Extracellular Nef protein targets CD4(+) T-lymphocytes for apoptosis by interacting with CXCR4 surface receptors. From Human immunodeficiency virus type 1 group M subtype D (isolate Z2/CDC-Z34) (HIV-1).
   5331..5564    +  LTR            3' LTR (ΔU3): self-inactivating 3' long terminal repeat (LTR) from HIV-1
   5636..5757    +  polyA_signal   SV40 poly(A) signal: SV40 polyadenylation signal
   5797..5932    +  rep_origin     SV40 ori: SV40 origin of replication
   5953..5971    -  promoter       T7 promoter: promoter for bacteriophage T7 RNA polymerase
   5979..6134    +  CDS            lacZα (fragment): LacZα fragment of β-galactosidase; lacZ fragment
   6139..6567    +  rep_origin     f1 ori (sequence partly withheld): f1 bacteriophage origin of replication; arrow indicates direction of (+) strand synthesis
   6620..6724    +  promoter       AmpR promoter: bla
   6725..7585    +  CDS            AmpR: β-lactamase; bla; confers resistance to ampicillin, carbenicillin, and related antibiotics
   7756..8344    +  rep_origin     ori: high-copy-number ColE1/pMB1/pBR322/pUC origin of replication
   8527..8619    +  CDS            lacI (fragment): lac repressor; lacI; The lac repressor binds to the lac operator to inhibit transcription in E. coli. This inhibition can be relieved by adding lactose or isopropyl-β-D-thiogalactopyranoside (IPTG).
   8632..8653    +  protein_bind   CAP binding site: CAP binding activates transcription in the presence of cAMP. E. coli catabolite activator protein
   8668..8698    +  promoter       lac promoter: promoter for the E. coli lac operon
   8706..8722    +  protein_bind   lac operator: The lac repressor binds to the lac operator to inhibit transcription in E. coli. This inhibition can be relieved by adding lactose or isopropyl-β-D-thiogalactopyranoside (IPTG). lac repressor encoded by lacI
   8767..8785    +  promoter       T3 promoter: promoter for bacteriophage T3 RNA polymerase
