[The description below was written by a language model from this plasmid's Addgene catalogue record and pLannotate feature annotations shown in this document.]
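Description:
tet-pLKO.puro_shGAC is a lentiviral RNAi plasmid built on the Tet-pLKO-puro backbone for doxycycline-inducible knockdown of the GAC isoform of human glutaminase (GLS). It is propagated in E. coli through a high-copy ColE1/pUC-type origin with ampicillin resistance (AmpR), and also carries an f1 origin and remnants of a lac/lacZα cloning region. The total size is 8,812 bp, smaller than the listed empty backbone. This is consistent with the hairpin having replaced a larger stuffer fragment between the AgeI and EcoRI sites, although the record does not say so explicitly.

The transfer cassette has a third-generation, self-inactivating layout. An RSV promoter drives a truncated HIV-1 5' LTR, followed by the Ψ packaging signal with a gag fragment, the RRE for Rev-dependent export of the genomic RNA, a cPPT/CTS element, and a ΔU3 3' LTR. An SV40 poly(A) signal and SV40 origin lie downstream.

Within the provirus, the shRNA against GLS is transcribed by RNA polymerase III from an H1 promoter carrying tet operator sites (H1/TO, annotated as H1-2O2). The hairpin itself is not annotated in the feature table but would sit just after this promoter. A separate hPGK promoter, followed by a β-globin intron, drives a bicistronic tetR-IRES-PuroR transcript. Transduced cells therefore constitutively make the Tet repressor, which blocks the H1/TO promoter, as well as puromycin N-acetyltransferase for selection. Adding doxycycline releases TetR from the operators and switches on shRNA expression. This all-in-one design allows stable puromycin-selected mammalian cell lines to be made in which GAC silencing is induced on demand.
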