Addgene plasmid #110423: tet-pLKO.puro_shGAC
Purpose: shGAC, silence glutaminase GAC isoform, doxycycline inducible, puromycin selection
Depositing lab: Sandra Martha Gomes Dias. Depositing organization: Centro Nacional de Pesquisa em Energia e Materiais (CNPEM).
Backbone
  Vector backbone: Tet-pLKO-puro
  Backbone manufacturer: #21915
  Backbone size w/o insert (bp): 10633
  Total vector size (bp): 8812
  Vector type: Mammalian Expression, Lentiviral, RNAi
  Selectable markers: Puromycin
Growth in bacteria
  Bacterial resistance: Ampicillin, 100 μg/mL
  Growth temperature: 37°C
  Growth strain: NEB Stable
  Copy number: High Copy
Gene/Insert
  Gene/Insert name: GLS glutaminase
  gRNA/shRNA sequence: CCTCTGTTCTGTCAGAGTT
  Species: H. sapiens (human)
  Entrez Gene: GLS (a.k.a. AAD20, CASGID, DEE71, EIEE71, GAC, GAM, GDPAG, GLS1, KGA)
  Promoter: H1/TO (RNA PolIII)
  Cloning method: Restriction Enzyme; 5′ cloning site AgeI (destroyed during cloning); 3′ cloning site EcoRI (not destroyed)
  Sequencing primers: 5′ GACAGAGACAGATCCATTCG
Terms and licenses: Academic/Nonprofit Terms; Industry Terms: Not Available to Industry
Depositor comments: See Addgene's pLKO family protocol http://www.addgene.org/plko on how to use the pLKO family vectors. Plasmid grows more slowly than standard plasmids.
How to cite: tet-pLKO.puro_shGAC was a gift from Sandra Martha Gomes Dias (Addgene plasmid # 110423 ; http://n2t.net/addgene:110423 ; RRID:Addgene_110423)
